>Addgene plasmid #103521 | LSB-hsa-miR-425-3p | depositor full sequence | sequence record 196089 | Full Sequence
AATTGAGGGGATAACGCAGGAAAGAACATGTGAGCAAAAGGCCAGCAAAAGGCCAGGAACCGTAAAAAGG
CCGCGTTGCTGGCGTTTTTCCATAGGCTCCGCCCCCCTGACGAGCATCACAAAAATCGACGCTCAAGTCA
GAGGTGGCGAAACCCGACAGGACTATAAAGATACCAGGCGTTTCCCCCTGGAAGCTCCCTCGTGCGCTCT
CCTGTTCCGACCCTGCCGCTTACCGGATACCTGTCCGCCTTTCTCCCTTCGGGAAGCGTGGCGCTTTCTC
ATAGCTCACGCTGTAGGTATCTCAGTTCGGTGTAGGTCGTTCGCTCCAAGCTGGGCTGTGTGCACGAACC
CCCCGTTCAGCCCGACCGCTGCGCCTTATCCGGTAACTATCGTCTTGAGTCCAACCCGGTAAGACACGAC
TTATCGCCACTGGCAGCAGCCACTGGTAACAGGATTAGCAGAGCGAGGTATGTAGGCGGTGCTACAGAGT
TCTTGAAGTGGTGGCCTAACTACGGCTACACTAGAAGAACAGTATTTGGTATCTGCGCTCTGCTGAAGCC
AGTTACCTTCGGAAAAAGAGTTGGTAGCTCTTGATCCGGCAAACAAACCACCGCTGGTAGCGGTGGTTTT
TTTGTTTGCAAGCAGCAGATTACGCGCAGAAAAAAAGGATCTCAAGAAGATCCTTTGATCTTTTCTACGG
GGTCTGACGCTCAGTGGAACGAAAACTCACGTTAAGGGATTTTGGTCATGAGATTATCAAAAAGGATCTT
CACCTAGATCCTTTTAAATTAAAAATGAAGTTTTAAATCAATCTAAAGTATATATGAGTAAACTTGGTCT
GACAGTTACCAATGCTTAATCAGTGAGGCACCTATCTCAGCGATCTGTCTATTTCGTTCATCCATAGTTG
CCTGACTCCCCGTCGTGTAGATAACTACGATACGGGAGGGCTTACCATCTGGCCCCAGTGCTGCAATGAT
ACCGCGAGAACCACGCTCACCGGCTCCAGATTTATCAGCAATAAACCAGCCAGCCGGAAGGGCCGAGCGC
AGAAGTGGTCCTGCAACTTTATCCGCCTCCATCCAGTCTATTAATTGTTGCCGGGAAGCTAGAGTAAGTA
GTTCGCCAGTTAATAGTTTGCGCAACGTTGTTGCCATTGCTACAGGCATCGTGGTGTCACGCTCGTCGTT
TGGTATGGCTTCATTCAGCTCCGGTTCCCAACGATCAAGGCGAGTTACATGATCCCCCATGTTGTGCAAA
AAAGCGGTTAGCTCCTTCGGTCCTCCGATCGTTGTCAGAAGTAAGTTGGCCGCAGTGTTATCACTCATGG
TTATGGCAGCACTGCATAATTCTCTTACTGTCATGCCATCCGTAAGATGCTTTTCTGTGACTGGTGAGTA
CTCAACCAAGTCATTCTGAGAATAGTGTATGCGGCGACCGAGTTGCTCTTGCCCGGCGTCAATACGGGAT
AATACCGCGCCACATAGCAGAACTTTAAAAGTGCTCATCATTGGAAAACGTTCTTCGGGGCGAAAACTCT
CAAGGATCTTACCGCTGTTGAGATCCAGTTCGATGTAACCCACTCGTGCACCCAACTGATCTTCAGCATC
TTTTACTTTCACCAGCGTTTCTGGGTGAGCAAAAACAGGAAGGCAAAATGCCGCAAAAAAGGGAATAAGG
GCGACACGGAAATGTTGAATACTCATACTCTTCCTTTTTCAATATTATTGAAGCATTTATCAGGGTTATT
GTCTCATGAGCGGATACATATTTGAATGTAGCTCCGAATTTCTCGAGGGCTTGTCGACGACGGCGGTCTC
CGTCGTCAGGATCATGAATTCGACCCGCCTGCCACCATGACCGAGTACAAGCCCACGGTGCGCCTCGCCA
CCCGCGACGACGTCCCCCGGGCCGTACGCACCCTCGCCGCCGCGTTCGCCGACTACCCCGCCACGCGCCA
CACCGTCGACCCGGACCGCCACATCGAGCGGGTCACCGAGCTGCAAGAACTCTTCCTCACGCGCGTCGGG
CTCGACATCGGCAAGGTGTGGGTCGCGGACGACGGCGCCGCGGTGGCGGTCTGGACCACGCCGGAGAGCG
TCGAAGCGGGGGCGGTGTTCGCCGAGATCGGCCCGCGCATGGCCGAGTTGAGCGGTTCCCGGCTGGCCGC
GCAGCAACAGATGGAAGGCCTCCTGGCGCCGCACCGGCCCAAGGAGCCCGCGTGGTTCCTGGCCACCGTC
GGCGTCTCGCCCGACCACCAGGGCAAGGGTCTGGGCAGCGCCGTCGTGCTCCCCGGAGTGGAGGCGGCCG
AGCGCGCCGGGGTGCCCGCCTTCCTGGAGACATCCGCGCCCCGCAACCTCCCCTTCTACGAGCGGCTCGG
CTTCACCGTCACCGCCGACGTCGAGGTGCCCGAAGGACCGCGCACCTGGTGCATGACCCGCAAGCCCGGT
GCCTGATACGCGTGAATTCACTCCTCAGGTGCAGGCTGCCTATCAGAAGGTGGTGGCTGGTGTGGCCAAT
GCCCTGGCTCACAAATACCACTGAGATCTTTTTCCCTCTGCCAAAAATTATGGGGACATCATGAAGCCCC
TTGAGCATCTGACTTCTGGCTAATAAAGGAAATTTATTTTCATTGCAATAGTGTGTTGGAATTTTTTGTG
TCTCTCACTCGGAAGGACATATGGGAGGGCAAATCATTTAAAACATCAGAATGAGTATTTGGTTTAGAGT
TTGGCAACATATGCCCATATGCTGGCTGCCATGAACAAAGGTTGGCTATAAAGAGGTCATCAGTATATGA
AACAGCCCCCTGCTGTCCATTCCTTATTCCATAGAAAAGCCTTGACTTGAGGTTAGATTTTTTTTATATT
TTGTTTTGTGTTATTTTTTTCTTTAACATCCCTAAAATTTTCCTTACATGTTTTACTAGCCAGATTTTTC
CTCCTCTCCTGACTACTCCCAGTCATAGCTGTCCCTCTTCTCTTATGGAGATCCCTCGACCTGCAGCCCA
AGCTTGAATTCTCTAGAATTACCCTGTTATCCCTATGCTTGGTTTACCGAGCTCTTATTGGTTTTCAAAC
TTCATTGACTGTGCCCAACGCGCCTGGGAGCTCACGGGGACAGCCCCCCCCCAAAGCCCCCAGGGATGTA
ATTACGTCCCTCCCCCGCTAGGGGGCAGCAGCGAGCCGCCCGGGGCTCCGCTCCGGTCCGGCGCTCCCCC
CGCATCCCCGAGCCGGCAGCGTGCGGGGACAGCCCGGGCACGGGGAAGGTGGCACGGGATCGCTTTCCTC
TGAACGCTTCTCGCTGCTCTTTGAGCCTGCAGACACCTGGGGGGATACGGGGAAAAAGCTAGGCTGAAAG
ACCGGTTCTTAGAATGACACGCGCCTGGGAGCTCACGGGGACAGCCCCCCCCCAAAGCCCCCAGGGATGT
AATTACGTCCCTCCCCCGCTAGGGGGCAGCAGCGAGCCGCCCGGGGCTCCGCTCCGGTCCGGCGCTCCCC
CCGCATCCCCGAGCCGGCAGCGTGCGGGGACAGCCCGGGCACGGGGAAGGTGGCACGGGATCGCTTTCCT
CTGAACGCTTCTCGCTGCTCTTTGAGCCTGCAGACACCTGGGGGGATACGGGGAAAAAGCTAACTTCTGA
GACGACAACTTTGTATAGAAAAGTTGGCTCCGAATTCGCCCTTGACAGCAGAGATCCAGTTTGGTTAATT
AATTGGCTCCGGTGCCCGTCAGTGGGCAGAGCGCACATCGCCCACAGTCCCCGAGAAGTTGTGGGGAGGG
GTCGGCAATTGAACCGGTGCCTAGAGAAGGTGGCGCGGGGTAAACTGGGAAAGTGATGTCGTGTACTGGC
TCCGCCTTTTTCCCGAGGGTGGGGGAGAACCGTATATAAGTGCAGTAGTCGCCGTGAACGTTCTTTTTCG
CAACGGGTTTGCCGCCAGAACACAGGTAAGTGCCGTGTGTGGTTCCCGCGGGCCTGGCCTCTTTACGGGT
TATGGCCCTTGCGTGCCTTGAATTACTTCCACCTGGCTGCAGTACGTGATTCTTGATCCCGAGCTTCGGG
TTGGAAGTGGGTGGGAGAGTTCGAGGCCTTGCGCTTAAGGAGCCCCTTCGCCTCGTGCTTGAGTTGAGGC
CTGGCCTGGGCGCTGGGGCCGCCGCGTGCGAATCTGGTGGCACCTTCGCGCCTGTCTCGCTGCTTTCGAT
AAGTCTCTAGCCATTTAAAATTTTTGATGACCTGCTGCGACGCTTTTTTTCTGGCAAGATAGTCTTGTAA
ATGCGGGCCAAGATCTGCACACTGGTATTTCGGTTTTTGGGGCCGCGGGCGGCGACGGGGCCCGTGCGTC
CCAGCGCACATGTTCGGCGAGGCGGGGCCTGCGAGCGCGGCCACCGAGAATCGGACGGGGGTAGTCTCAA
GCTGGCCGGCCTGCTCTGGTGCCTGGCCTCGCGCCGCCGTGTATCGCCCCGCCCTGGGCGGCAAGGCTGG
CCCGGTCGGCACCAGTTGCGTGAGCGGAAAGATGGCCGCTTCCCGGCCCTGCTGCAGGGAGCTCAAAATG
GAGGACGCGGCGCTCGGGAGAGCGGGCGGGTGAGTCACCCACACAAAGGAAAAGGGCCTTTCCGTCCTCA
GCCGTCGCTTCATGTGACTCCACGGAGTACCGGGCGCCGTCCAGGCACCTCGATTAGTTCTCGAGCTTTT
GGAGTACGTCGTCTTTAGGTTGGGGGGAGGGGTTTTATGCGATGGAGTTTCCCCACACTGAGTGGGTGGA
GACTGAAGTTAGGCCAGCTTGGCACTTGATGTAATTCTCCTTGGAATTTGCCCTTTTTGAGTTTGGATCT
TGGTTCATTCTCAAGCCTCAGACAGTGGTTCAAAGTTTTTTTCTTCCATTTCAGGTGTCGTGAGAAGGGC
GAATTCGACCCAAGTTTGTACAAAAAAGCAGGCTGGATCCAGGTGCCACCATGGTGAGCGAGCTGATTAA
GGAGAACATGCACATGAAGCTGTACATGGAGGGCACCGTGAACAACCACCACTTCAAGTGCACATCCGAG
GGCGAAGGCAAGCCCTACGAGGGCACCCAGACCATGAGAATCAAGGCGGTCGAGGGCGGCCCTCTCCCCT
TCGCCTTCGACATCCTGGCTACCAGCTTCATGTACGGCAGCAAAACCTTCATCAACCACACCCAGGGCAT
CCCCGACTTCTTTAAGCAGTCCTTCCCCGAGGGCTTCACATGGGAGAGAGTCACCACATACGAAGATGGG
GGCGTGCTGACCGCTACCCAGGACACCAGCCTCCAGGACGGCTGCCTCATCTACAACGTCAAGATCAGAG
GGGTGAACTTCCCATCCAACGGCCCTGTGATGCAGAAGAAAACACTCGGCTGGGAGGCCTCCACCGAGAC
ACTGTACCCCGCTGACGGCGGCCTGGAAGGCAGAGCCGACATGGCCCTGAAGCTCGTGGGCGGGGGCCAC
CTGATCTGCAACCTTAAGACCACATACAGATCCAAGAAACCCGCTAAGAACCTCAAGATGCCCGGCGTCT
ACTATGTGGACAGGAGACTGGAAAGAATCAAGGAGGCCGACAAAGAGACATACGTCGAGCAGCACGAGGT
GGCTGTGGCCAGATACTGCGACCTCCCTAGCAAACTGGGGCACAAACTTAATTGAGAATTCTACCACCCA
GCTTTCTTGTACAAAGTGGTACGTCTCAAGACCAGAGGTCTCTGCTTGTCGTACAGGGCGGACACGACAT
TCCCGATGGGCGGACACGACATTCCCGATGGGCGGACACGACATTCCCGATGGGCGGACACGACATTCCC
GATCAACCAGAAGAGACCTGTGCTTCACTCCTCAGGTGCAGGCTGCCTATCAGAAGGTGGTGGCTGGTGT
GGCCAATGCCCTGGCTCACAAATACCACTGAGATCTTTTTCCCTCTGCCAAAAATTATGGGGACATCATG
AAGCCCCTTGAGCATCTGACTTCTGGCTAATAAAGGAAATTTATTTTCATTGCAATAGTGTGTTGGAATT
TTTTGTGTCTCTCACTCGGAAGGACATATGGGAGGGCAAATCATTTAAAACATCAGAATGAGTATTTGGT
TTAGAGTTTGGCAACATATGCCCATATGCTGGCTGCCATGAACAAAGGTTGGCTATAAAGAGGTCATCAG
TATATGAAACAGCCCCCTGCTGTCCATTCCTTATTCCATAGAAAAGCCTTGACTTGAGGTTAGATTTTTT
TTATATTTTGTTTTGTGTTATTTTTTTCTTTAACATCCCTAAAATTTTCCTTACATGTTTTACTAGCCAG
ATTTTTCCTCCTCTCCTGACTACTCCCAGTCATAGCTGTCCCTCTTCTCTTATGGAGATCCCGAGCGGTG
CGTTTTTATGCTTGTAGTATTGTATAATGTTTTTAAGATCCAAGCTTCTGACCTCTTCTCTTCCTCCCAC
AGGGCCTCGAGACAATTGCATCGATGGTACCAGTGAAAGTCTGCAATGAATTCGAGTTGGCGCGCCTGTC
ATTCTAAATCTCTCTTTCAGCCTAAAGCTTTTTCCCCGTATCCCCCCAGGTGTCTGCAGGCTCAAAGAGC
AGCGAGAAGCGTTCAGAGGAAAGCGATCCCGTGCCACCTTCCCCGTGCCCGGGCTGTCCCCGCACGCTGC
CGGCTCGGGGATGCGGGGGGAGCGCCGGACCGGAGCGGAGCCCCGGGCGGCTCGCTGCTGCCCCCTAGCG
GGGGAGGGACGTAATTACATCCCTGGGGGCTTTGGGAGGGGGCTGTCCCCGTGAGCTCCCAGGCGCGCCT
GTCATTCTAAATCTCTCTTTCAGCCTAAAGCTTTTTCCCCGTATCCCCCCAGGTGTCTGCAGGCTCAAAG
AGCAGCGAGAAGCGTTCAGAGGAAAGCGATCCCGTGCCACCTTCCCCGTGCCCGGGCTGTCCCCGCACGC
TGCCGGCTCGGGGATGCGGGGGGAGCGCCGGACCGGAGCGGAGCCCCGGGCGGCTCGCTGCTGCCCCCTA
GCGGGGGAGGGACGTAATTACATCCCTGGGGGCTTTGGGGGGGGGCTGTCCCCGTGAGCTCCCAGGCGCG
CCAACTCGGTACCGTATCGATGTCGACGTTAACGCTAGTGATATCAACTTTGTATAGAAAAGTTGGCTCC
GAATTCGCCCTTGACAGCAGAGATCCAGTTTGGTTAATTAATTGGCTCCGGTGCCCGTCAGTGGGCAGAG
CGCACATCGCCCACAGTCCCCGAGAAGTTGTGGGGAGGGGTCGGCAATTGAACCGGTGCCTAGAGAAGGT
GGCGCGGGGTAAACTGGGAAAGTGATGTCGTGTACTGGCTCCGCCTTTTTCCCGAGGGTGGGGGAGAACC
GTATATAAGTGCAGTAGTCGCCGTGAACGTTCTTTTTCGCAACGGGTTTGCCGCCAGAACACAGGTAAGT
GCCGTGTGTGGTTCCCGCGGGCCTGGCCTCTTTACGGGTTATGGCCCTTGCGTGCCTTGAATTACTTCCA
CCTGGCTGCAGTACGTGATTCTTGATCCCGAGCTTCGGGTTGGAAGTGGGTGGGAGAGTTCGAGGCCTTG
CGCTTAAGGAGCCCCTTCGCCTCGTGCTTGAGTTGAGGCCTGGCCTGGGCGCTGGGGCCGCCGCGTGCGA
ATCTGGTGGCACCTTCGCGCCTGTCTCGCTGCTTTCGATAAGTCTCTAGCCATTTAAAATTTTTGATGAC
CTGCTGCGACGCTTTTTTTCTGGCAAGATAGTCTTGTAAATGCGGGCCAAGATCTGCACACTGGTATTTC
GGTTTTTGGGGCCGCGGGCGGCGACGGGGCCCGTGCGTCCCAGCGCACATGTTCGGCGAGGCGGGGCCTG
CGAGCGCGGCCACCGAGAATCGGACGGGGGTAGTCTCAAGCTGGCCGGCCTGCTCTGGTGCCTGGCCTCG
CGCCGCCGTGTATCGCCCCGCCCTGGGCGGCAAGGCTGGCCCGGTCGGCACCAGTTGCGTGAGCGGAAAG
ATGGCCGCTTCCCGGCCCTGCTGCAGGGAGCTCAAAATGGAGGACGCGGCGCTCGGGAGAGCGGGCGGGT
GAGTCACCCACACAAAGGAAAAGGGCCTTTCCGTCCTCAGCCGTCGCTTCATGTGACTCCACGGAGTACC
GGGCGCCGTCCAGGCACCTCGATTAGTTCTCGAGCTTTTGGAGTACGTCGTCTTTAGGTTGGGGGGAGGG
GTTTTATGCGATGGAGTTTCCCCACACTGAGTGGGTGGAGACTGAAGTTAGGCCAGCTTGGCACTTGATG
TAATTCTCCTTGGAATTTGCCCTTTTTGAGTTTGGATCTTGGTTCATTCTCAAGCCTCAGACAGTGGTTC
AAAGTTTTTTTCTTCCATTTCAGGTGTCGTGAGAAGGGCGAATTCGACCCAAGTTTGTACAAAAAAGCAG
GCTCGCCACCATGGTGAGCAAGGGCGAGGAGCTGTTCACCGGGGTGGTGCCCATCCTGGTCGAGCTGGAC
GGCGACGTAAACGGCCACAAGTTCAGCGTGAGGGGCGAGGGCGAGGGCGATGCCACCAACGGCAAGCTGA
CCCTGAAGTTCATCTGCACCACCGGCAAGCTGCCCGTGCCCTGGCCCACCCTCGTGACCACCCTGAGCCA
CGGCGTGCAGTGCTTCGCCCGCTACCCCGACCACATGAAGCAGCACGACTTCTTCAAGTCCGCCATGCCC
GAAGGCTACGTCCAGGAGCGCACCATCTTCTTCAAGGACGACGGCACCTACAAGACCCGCGCCGAGGTGA
AGTTCGAGGGCGACACCCTAGTGAACCGCATCGAGCTGAAGGGCGTCGACTTCAAGGAGGACGGCAACAT
CCTGGGGCACAAGCTGGAGTACAACTTCAACAGCCACAACATCTATATCATGGCCGTCAAGCAGAAGAAC
GGCATCAAGGTGAACTTCAAGATCCGCCACAACGTGGAGGACGGCAGCGTGCAGCTCGCCGACCACTACC
AGCAGAACACCCCCATCGGCGACGGCCCCGTGCTGCTGCCCGACAGCCACTACCTGAGCACCCAGTCCGT
GCTGAGCAAAGACCCCAACGAGAAGCGCGATCACATGGTCCTGCTGGAGTTCCGCACCGCCGCCGGGATC
ACTCTCGGCATGGACGAGCTGTACAAGTAATACCACCCAGCTTTCTTGTACAAAGTGGTACGCGTGAATT
CACTCCTCAGGTGCAGGCTGCCTATCAGAAGGTGGTGGCTGGTGTGGCCAATGCCCTGGCTCACAAATAC
CACTGAGATCTTTTTCCCTCTGCCAAAAATTATGGGGACATCATGAAGCCCCTTGAGCATCTGACTTCTG
GCTAATAAAGGAAATTTATTTTCATTGCAATAGTGTGTTGGAATTTTTTGTGTCTCTCACTCGGAAGGAC
ATATGGGAGGGCAAATCATTTAAAACATCAGAATGAGTATTTGGTTTAGAGTTTGGCAACATATGCCCAT
ATGCTGGCTGCCATGAACAAAGGTTGGCTATAAAGAGGTCATCAGTATATGAAACAGCCCCCTGCTGTCC
ATTCCTTATTCCATAGAAAAGCCTTGACTTGAGGTTAGATTTTTTTTATATTTTGTTTTGTGTTATTTTT
TTCTTTAACATCCCTAAAATTTTCCTTACATGTTTTACTAGCCAGATTTTTCCTCCTCTCCTGACTACTC
CCAGTCATAGCTGTCCCTCTTCTCTTATGGAGATCCCTCGACCTGCAGCCCAAGCTTGGCGTAATCATGG
TCATAGCTGTTTCCTGTGTGAAATTGTTATCCGCTCACAATTCCACACAACATACGAGCCGGAAGCATAA
AGTGTAAAGCCTGGGGTGCCTAATGAGTGAGCTAACTCACATTAATTGCGTTGCGCTCACTGCCCGCTTT
CCAGTCGGGAAACCTGTCGTGCCAGCGGATCGACAGTACTAAGCTTGGTCTAATACCCAATCTCTCGTCT
TATCCAGATGTTTTATACGCCTCTGGCCCGTGTCTCAAAATCTCTGATGTTACATTGCACAAGATAAAAT
AATATCATCATGAACAATAAAACTGTCTGCTTACATAAACAGTAATACAAGGGGTGTTATGAGCCATATT
CAACGGGAAACGTCGAGGCCGCGATTAAATTCCAACATGGATGCTGATTTATATGGGTATAAATGGGCTC
GCGATAATGTCGGGCAATCAGGTGCGACAATCTATCGCTTGTATGGGAAGCCCGATGCGCCAGAGTTGTT
TCTGAAACATGGCAAAGGTAGCGTTGCCAATGATGTTACAGATGAGATGGTCAGACTAAACTGGCTGACG
GAATTTATGCCTCTTCCGACCATCAAGCATTTTATCCGTACTCCTGATGATGCATGGTTACTCACCACTG
CGATCCCCGGAAAAACAGCATTCCAGGTATTAGAAGAATATCCTGATTCAGGTGAAAATATTGTTGATGC
GCTGGCAGTGTTCCTGCGCCGGTTGCATTCGATTCCTGTTTGTAATTGTCCTTTTAACAGCGATCGCGTA
TTTCGTCTCGCTCAGGCGCAATCACGAATGAATAACGGTTTGGTTGATGCGAGTGATTTTGATGACGAGC
GTAATGGCTGGCCTGTTGAACAAGTCTGGAAAGAAATGCATAAACTTTTGCCATTCTCACCGGATTCAGT
CGTCACTCATGGTGATTTCTCACTTGATAACCTTATTTTTGACGAGGGGAAATTAATAGGTTGTATTGAT
GTTGGACGAGTCGGAATCGCAGACCGATACCAGGATCTTGCCATCCTATGGAACTGCCTCGGTGAGTTTT
CTCCTTCATTACAGAAACGGCTTTTTCAAAAATATGGTATTGATAATCCTGATATGAATAAATTGCAGTT
TCATTTGATGCTCGATGAGTTTTTCTAATCAGAATTGGTTAATTGGTTGTAACACTGGCAGAGCATTACG
CTGACTTGACGGGACGGCGCAAGCTCATGACCAAAATCCCTTAACGTGAGTTACGCGTCGTTCCACTGAG
CGTCAGAGGTATCACTAGTATTACAGAGGTAAGTTATAACAGTCGCCTAACCC
Features (pLannotate 1.2.2; 28 found; start..end, strand, type, name):
     87..675     -  rep_origin     ori: high-copy-number ColE1/pMB1/pBR322/pUC origin of replication
    846..1706    -  CDS            AmpR: β-lactamase; bla; confers resistance to ampicillin, carbenicillin, and related antibiotics
   1707..1778    -  promoter       AmpR promoter: bla
   1857..2456    +  CDS            PuroR: puromycin N-acetyltransferase; pac from Streptomyces alboniger; confers resistance to puromycin
   2461..2541    +  CDS            HBB (fragment): HBB_PONPY - Experimental evidence at transcript level: Swiss-Prot protein existence level 2. Involved in oxygen transport from the lung to the various peripheral tissues. From Pongo pygmaeus (Bornean orangutan).
   2612..2667    +  polyA_signal   β-globin poly(A) signal: rabbit β-globin polyadenylation signal (Gil and Proudfoot, 1987)
   3646..3666    +  protein_bind   attB4: mutant version of attB; core recombination site for the Gateway® BP reaction BP Clonase™
   3734..3945    +  promoter       EF-1α core promoter: core promoter for human elongation factor EF-1α
   3946..4884    +  intron         EF-1α intron A: intron upstream of the start codon of human EF-1α
   4911..4931    +  protein_bind   attB1: mutant version of attB; core recombination site for the Gateway® BP reaction BP Clonase™
   4951..5646    +  CDS            mKate2: mKate2 is a basic (constitutively fluorescent) red fluorescent protein published in 2009, derived from Entacmaea quadricolor. It is reported to be a rapidly-maturing monomer with moderate acid sensitivity.
   5666..5690    -  protein_bind   attB2: mutant version of attB; recombination site for the Gateway® BP reaction BP Clonase™
   5834..5908    +  CDS            HBB (fragment): HBB_PONPY - Experimental evidence at transcript level: Swiss-Prot protein existence level 2. Involved in oxygen transport from the lung to the various peripheral tissues. From Pongo pygmaeus (Bornean orangutan).
   5979..6034    +  polyA_signal   β-globin poly(A) signal: rabbit β-globin polyadenylation signal (Gil and Proudfoot, 1987)
   6418..6443    +  misc_feature   SA: splice acceptor site
   7115..7135    +  protein_bind   attB4: mutant version of attB; core recombination site for the Gateway® BP reaction BP Clonase™
   7203..7414    +  promoter       EF-1α core promoter: core promoter for human elongation factor EF-1α
   7415..8353    +  intron         EF-1α intron A: intron upstream of the start codon of human EF-1α
   8380..8400    +  protein_bind   attB1: mutant version of attB; core recombination site for the Gateway® BP reaction BP Clonase™
   8411..9127    +  CDS            EBFP2: EBFP2 is a basic (constitutively fluorescent) blue fluorescent protein published in 2007, derived from Aequorea victoria. It is reported to be a rapidly-maturing monomer with moderate acid sensitivity.
   9135..9159    -  protein_bind   attB2: mutant version of attB; recombination site for the Gateway® BP reaction BP Clonase™
   9163..9243    +  CDS            HBB (fragment): HBB_PONPY - Experimental evidence at transcript level: Swiss-Prot protein existence level 2. Involved in oxygen transport from the lung to the various peripheral tissues. From Pongo pygmaeus (Bornean orangutan).
   9314..9369    +  polyA_signal   β-globin poly(A) signal: rabbit β-globin polyadenylation signal (Gil and Proudfoot, 1987)
   9752..9774    -  protein_bind   lac operator (fragment): The lac repressor binds to the lac operator to inhibit transcription in E. coli. This inhibition can be relieved by adding lactose or isopropyl-β-D-thiogalactopyranoside (IPTG). lac repressor encoded by lacI
   9778..9808    -  promoter       lac promoter: promoter for the E. coli lac operon
   9823..9844    -  protein_bind   CAP binding site: CAP binding activates transcription in the presence of cAMP. E. coli catabolite activator protein
   9857..9896    -  CDS            lacI (fragment): lac repressor; lacI; The lac repressor binds to the lac operator to inhibit transcription in E. coli. This inhibition can be relieved by adding lactose or isopropyl-β-D-thiogalactopyranoside (IPTG).
  10069..10878   +  CDS            KanR: aminoglycoside phosphotransferase; aph(3')-Ia; confers resistance to kanamycin in bacteria or G418 (Geneticin®) in eukaryotes
