[The description below was written by a language model from this plasmid's Addgene catalogue record and pLannotate feature annotations shown in this document.]
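Description:
LSB-hsa-miR-425-3p is a mammalian expression, synthetic-biology plasmid of about 11 kb built on the Low Sensor Backbone (LSB). It reports the activity of a single human microRNA by two-colour fluorescence. It replicates in E. coli from a high-copy ColE1/pUC-type origin and carries both an ampicillin resistance gene (β-lactamase with its own promoter) and a kanamycin resistance gene (aph(3')-Ia), matching the dual selection listed in the record. A puromycin N-acetyltransferase coding sequence followed by a rabbit β-globin poly(A) signal is also present for selection in mammalian cells; no promoter for it is annotated in the feature table.

The payload consists of two parallel transcription units. Each is driven by the human EF-1α core promoter with its intron A, flanked by Gateway attB4/attB1/attB2 recombination scars, and terminated by a β-globin 3' region and poly(A) signal. One unit expresses the red fluorescent protein mKate2 and, according to the record, carries the hsa-miR-425-3p target in its 3' UTR. The target itself is not annotated, but an unannotated gap lies between attB2 and the β-globin sequences. The other unit expresses the blue protein EBFP2 without a target and serves as an internal reference for transfection and expression level. When miR-425-3p is active in a cell, mKate2 is repressed relative to EBFP2, so the red-to-blue ratio measures miRNA activity.

The catalogue's Entrez link points to MIR424, which does not match the named miR-425-3p target. The depositors warn that the repeated poly(A) elements make the plasmid inherently unstable. They also report small insertions flanking the puromycin coding region in the physical plasmid, which do not impair puromycin selection.
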