Addgene plasmid #103521: LSB-hsa-miR-425-3p
Purpose: Used to sense miRNA activity using fluorescence based tools. hsa-miR-425-3p target in 3' UTR of of mKate. miRNA activity can be measured by the repression of mKate2 relative to EBFP2 fluorescent proteins . Plasmid is inherently unstable; please see Depositor Comments
Depositing lab: Ron Weiss. Depositing organization: Massachusetts Institute of Technology. Publication: A mixed antagonistic/synergistic miRNA repression model enables accurate predictions of multi-input miRNA sensor activity. Gam JJ, Babb J, Weiss R. Nat Commun. 2018 Jun 22;9(1):2430. doi: 10.1038/s41467-018-04575-0. PubMed 29934631.
Backbone
  Vector backbone: Low Sensor Backbone (LSB)
  Vector type: Mammalian Expression, Synthetic Biology
Growth in bacteria
  Bacterial resistance: Ampicillin and Kanamycin, 100 & 50 μg/mL
  Growth temperature: 30°C
  Growth strain: NEB Stable
  Copy number: High Copy
Gene/Insert
  Gene/Insert name: hsa-miR-425-3p target
  Species: H. sapiens (human)
  Entrez Gene: MIR424 (a.k.a. MIR322, MIRN424, hsa-mir-424, miRNA424, mir-424)
  Promoter: EF-1a
  Cloning method: Gibson Cloning
Terms and licenses: Academic/Nonprofit Terms; Industry Terms: Not Available to Industry
Depositor comments: Please note that this plasmid is inherently unstable due to a repeating poly A element. We recommend performing a diagnostic digest on multiple colonies upon receipt. The depositors would like to note the presence of several discrepancies between the depositor sequence and physical plasmid sequence. In particular, the sequences upstream and downstream of the puromycin coding region have 10 bp insertions which do not affect the ability to perform puromycin selection. The sequences for those regions within the physical plasmids are as follows: Upstream of Puro: GAATTCGACCGCCTGTCTCAAGGTGCCACC; Downstream of Puro: GCTTTGAGACTACGCGTGAATTCACTCCTC.
How to cite: LSB-hsa-miR-425-3p was a gift from Ron Weiss (Addgene plasmid # 103521 ; http://n2t.net/addgene:103521 ; RRID:Addgene_103521)
