>Addgene plasmid #103521 | LSB-hsa-miR-425-3p | depositor partial sequence | sequence record 196090 | hsa-miR-425-3p target
GGGCGGACACGACATTCCCGAT
