>Addgene plasmid #103521 | LSB-hsa-miR-425-3p | addgene partial sequence | sequence record 272171 | mKate2-F 5'-ACCCGCTAAGAACCTCAAGA-3'
TCAAGGAGGCCGACAAAGAGACATACGTCGAGCAGCACGAGGTGGCTGTGGCCAGATACTGCGACCTCCC
TAGCAAACTGGGGCACAAACTTAATTGAGAATTCTACCACCCAGCTTTCTTGTACAAAGTGGTACGTCTC
AAGACCAGAGGTCTCTGCTTGTCGTACAGGGCGGACACGACATTCCCGATGGGCGGACACGACATTCCCG
ATGGGCGGACACGACATTCCCGATGGGCGGACACGACATTCCCGATCAACCAGAAGAGACCTGTGCTTCA
CTCCTCAGGTGCAGGCTGCCTATCAGAAGGTGGTGGCTGGTGTGGCCAATGCCCTGGCTCACAAATACCA
CTGAGATCTTTTTCCCTCTGCCAAAAATTATGGGGACATCATGAAGCCCCTTGAGCATCTGACTTCTGGC
TAATAAAGGAAATTTATTTTCATTGCAATAGTGTGTTGGAATTTTTTGTGTCTCTCACTCGGAAGGACAT
ATGGGAGGGCAAATCATTTAAAACATCAGAATGAGTATTTGGTTTAGAGTTTGGCAACATATGCCCATAT
GCTGGCTGCCATGAACAAAGG
